Addgene plasmid #164267: pJJF496_dpy-10_CDS_sg6
Purpose: sgRNA targeting dpy-10 (CDS) in C. elegans. Backbone: pJJR50.
Depositing lab: Nikolaus Rajewsky. Depositing organization: Max-Delbrueck-Centrum fuer Molekulare Medizin (MDC). Publication: Parallel genetics of regulatory sequences using scalable genome editing in vivo. Froehlich JJ, Uyar B, Herzog M, Theil K, Glazar P, Akalin A, Rajewsky N. Cell Rep. 2021 Apr 13;35(2):108988. doi: 10.1016/j.celrep.2021.108988. PubMed 33852857.
Backbone
  Vector backbone: pJJR50 (Waaijers et al. 2016)
  Backbone manufacturer: Addgene Plasmid #75026
  Backbone size w/o insert (bp): 3425
  Total vector size (bp): 3422
  Vector type: Worm Expression, CRISPR
Growth in bacteria
  Bacterial resistance: Ampicillin, 100 μg/mL
  Growth temperature: 37°C
  Growth strain: DH5alpha
  Copy number: Unknown
Gene/Insert
  Gene/Insert name: sgRNA targeting the coding sequence of dpy-10
  gRNA/shRNA sequence: GCTCGTGGTGCCTATGGTAG(NGG)
  Species: Synthetic
  Promoter: R07E5.16 (U6)
  Cloning method: Restriction Enzyme; 5′ cloning site BbsI (aka BpiI) (destroyed during cloning); 3′ cloning site BbsI (aka BpiI) (destroyed during cloning)
  Sequencing primers: 5′ M13-24F
Terms and licenses: Academic/Nonprofit Terms; Industry Terms: Not Available to Industry
How to cite: pJJF496_dpy-10_CDS_sg6 was a gift from Nikolaus Rajewsky (Addgene plasmid # 164267 ; http://n2t.net/addgene:164267 ; RRID:Addgene_164267)
