[The description below was written by a language model from this plasmid's Addgene catalogue record and pLannotate feature annotations shown in this document.]
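Description:
pJJF496_dpy-10_CDS_sg6 is a small (about 3.4 kb) CRISPR guide RNA expression plasmid for Caenorhabditis elegans, built on the pJJR50 backbone. The feature table shows that this backbone is pBluescript-like: it carries a high-copy ColE1/pUC-type origin for propagation in E. coli, a β-lactamase gene with its own promoter for ampicillin selection, an f1 phage origin, and remnants of the lacZα/lac promoter region and multiple cloning site flanked by T7 and T3 promoters. It has no worm selection marker or Cas9 gene, so the nuclease must be supplied separately.

The payload is a single guide RNA cassette inserted within the split cloning site. The promoter of the C. elegans R07E5.16 U6 snRNA gene, an RNA polymerase III promoter suited to producing short, uncapped transcripts, drives a 20-nucleotide spacer directed against the coding sequence of dpy-10. This is followed by the Streptococcus pyogenes sgRNA scaffold, annotated here as a tracrRNA fragment. The spacer was introduced by restriction cloning into paired BbsI sites, which are type IIS sites that are lost on insertion, and the target lies next to an NGG protospacer-adjacent motif as required by SpCas9.

The plasmid is intended to express a dpy-10-targeting guide in worms for Cas9-mediated genome editing. The name suggests it is one of several guides designed against the dpy-10 coding region, and the associated work concerns scalable, parallel in vivo genome editing. The record does not specify the delivery method or the Cas9 source used with it.
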