Features (pLannotate 1.2.2; 15 found; start..end, strand, type, name):
     33..461     -  rep_origin     f1 ori (sequence partly withheld): f1 bacteriophage origin of replication; arrow indicates direction of (+) strand synthesis
    466..623     -  CDS            lacZα (fragment): LacZα fragment of β-galactosidase; lacZ fragment
    626..644     +  promoter       T7 promoter: promoter for bacteriophage T7 RNA polymerase
    653..697     -  misc_feature   MCS (fragment): pBluescript multiple cloning site
    698..1047    +  promoter       CeU6 promoter: promoter for the C. elegans R07E5.16 U6 snRNA gene (Dickinson et al., 2013)
   1086..1153    +  misc_RNA       tracrRNA (fragment): trans-activating CRISPR RNA for the Streptococcus pyogenes CRISPR/Cas9 system
   1161..1224    -  misc_feature   MCS (fragment): pBluescript multiple cloning site
   1237..1255    -  promoter       T3 promoter: promoter for bacteriophage T3 RNA polymerase
   1300..1316    -  protein_bind   lac operator: The lac repressor binds to the lac operator to inhibit transcription in E. coli. This inhibition can be relieved by adding lactose or isopropyl-β-D-thiogalactopyranoside (IPTG). lac repressor encoded by lacI
   1324..1354    -  promoter       lac promoter: promoter for the E. coli lac operon
   1369..1390    -  protein_bind   CAP binding site: CAP binding activates transcription in the presence of cAMP. E. coli catabolite activator protein
   1403..1495    -  CDS            lacI (fragment): lac repressor; lacI; The lac repressor binds to the lac operator to inhibit transcription in E. coli. This inhibition can be relieved by adding lactose or isopropyl-β-D-thiogalactopyranoside (IPTG).
   1678..2266    -  rep_origin     ori: high-copy-number ColE1/pMB1/pBR322/pUC origin of replication
   2437..3297    -  CDS            AmpR: β-lactamase; bla; confers resistance to ampicillin, carbenicillin, and related antibiotics
   3298..3402    -  promoter       AmpR promoter: bla
>Addgene plasmid #164267 | pJJF496_dpy-10_CDS_sg6 | addgene full sequence | sequence record 325777 | Addgene NGS Result
CACCTAAATTGTAAGCGTTAATATTTTGTTAAAATTCGCGTTAAATTTTTGTTAAATCAGCTCATTTTTT
AACCAATAGGCCGAAATCGGCAAAATCCCTTATAAATCAAAAGAATAGACCGAGATAGGGT
[37 nt withheld, positions 132-168]
AAAGAACGTGGACTCCAACGTCAAAGG
[49 nt withheld, positions 196-244]
T
[91 nt withheld, positions 246-336]
G
[124 nt withheld, positions 338-461]
CCCATTCGCCATTCAGGCTGCGCAACTGTTGGGAAGGGCGATCGGTGCGGGCCTCTTCGCTATTACGCCA
GCTGGCGAAAGGGGGATGTGCTGCAAGGCGATTAAGTTGGGTAACGCCAGGGTTTTCCCAGTCACGACGT
TGTAAAACGACGGCCAGTGAATTGTAATACGACTCACTATAGGGCGAATTGGGTACCGGGCCCCCCCTCG
AGGTCGACGGTATCGATAAGCTTGATCAAAAAAAACTAGCAATAAAGGAATAAAAAACTGTACACCTTAA
AGGCGCACACTCTGTTTTGCAAATTTTATTTTTAGTTGTGAATTTTCTGCTGAGACCTGAAAATAGCAAC
TTTAGTACTACTATAATTTGTCAACCTTTTCAAAAAAAGCATGCAATTTTTGAGAAACTCTTATAAAAGC
TATTATTAAAAAAACACCTTTTTTCCAAAATTATTCCACAAAAAATATGTTATGAAATGCCTACACCCTC
TCACACACACTCTTTATACTACTCTGTCAAACTCACGAGATGTCTGCCGCCTCTTGTGTTGCCCCTATAT
AAACACCTCCTATTGCGAGATGTCTTGCTCGTGGTGCCTATGGTAGGTTTAAGAGCTATGCTGGAAACAG
CATAGCAAGTTTAAATAAGGCTAGTCCGTTATCAACTTGAAAAAGTGGCACCGAGTCGGTGCTTTTTTTT
ATCGAATTCCTGCAGCCCGGGGGATCCACTAGTTCTAGAGCGGCCGCCACCGCGGTGGAGCTCCAGCTTT
TGTTCCCTTTAGTGAGGGTTAATTTCGAGCTTGGCGTAATCATGGTCATAGCTGTTTCCTGTGTGAAATT
GTTATCCGCTCACAATTCCACACAACATACGAGCCGGAAGCATAAAGTGTAAAGCCTGGGGTGCCTAATG
AGTGAGCTAACTCACATTAATTGCGTTGCGCTCACTGCCCGCTTTCCAGTCGGGAAACCTGTCGTGCCAG
CTGCATTAATGAATCGGCCAACGCGCGGGGAGAGGCGGTTTGCGTATTGGGCGCTCTTCCGCTTCCTCGC
TCACTGACTCGCTGCGCTCGGTCGTTCGGCTGCGGCGAGCGGTATCAGCTCACTCAAAGGCGGTAATACG
GTTATCCACAGAATCAGGGGATAACGCAGGAAAGAACATGTGAGCAAAAGGCCAGCAAAAGGCCAGGAAC
CGTAAAAAGGCCGCGTTGCTGGCGTTTTTCCATAGGCTCCGCCCCCCTGACGAGCATCACAAAAATCGAC
GCTCAAGTCAGAGGTGGCGAAACCCGACAGGACTATAAAGATACCAGGCGTTTCCCCCTGGAAGCTCCCT
CGTGCGCTCTCCTGTTCCGACCCTGCCGCTTACCGGATACCTGTCCGCCTTTCTCCCTTCGGGAAGCGTG
GCGCTTTCTCATAGCTCACGCTGTAGGTATCTCAGTTCGGTGTAGGTCGTTCGCTCCAAGCTGGGCTGTG
TGCACGAACCCCCCGTTCAGCCCGACCGCTGCGCCTTATCCGGTAACTATCGTCTTGAGTCCAACCCGGT
AAGACACGACTTATCGCCACTGGCAGCAGCCACTGGTAACAGGATTAGCAGAGCGAGGTATGTAGGCGGT
GCTACAGAGTTCTTGAAGTGGTGGCCTAACTACGGCTACACTAGAAGAACAGTATTTGGTATCTGCGCTC
TGCTGAAGCCAGTTACCTTCGGAAAAAGAGTTGGTAGCTCTTGATCCGGCAAACAAACCACCGCTGGTAG
CGGTGGTTTTTTTGTTTGCAAGCAGCAGATTACGCGCAGAAAAAAAGGATCTCAAGAAGATCCTTTGATC
TTTTCTACGGGGTCTGACGCTCAGTGGAACGAAAACTCACGTTAAGGGATTTTGGTCATGAGATTATCAA
AAAGGATCTTCACCTAGATCCTTTTAAATTAAAAATGAAGTTTTAAATCAATCTAAAGTATATATGAGTA
AACTTGGTCTGACAGTTACCAATGCTTAATCAGTGAGGCACCTATCTCAGCGATCTGTCTATTTCGTTCA
TCCATAGTTGCCTGACTCCCCGTCGTGTAGATAACTACGATACGGGAGGGCTTACCATCTGGCCCCAGTG
CTGCAATGATACCGCGAGACCCACGCTCACCGGCTCCAGATTTATCAGCAATAAACCAGCCAGCCGGAAG
GGCCGAGCGCAGAAGTGGTCCTGCAACTTTATCCGCCTCCATCCAGTCTATTAATTGTTGCCGGGAAGCT
AGAGTAAGTAGTTCGCCAGTTAATAGTTTGCGCAACGTTGTTGCCATTGCTACAGGCATCGTGGTGTCAC
GCTCGTCGTTTGGTATGGCTTCATTCAGCTCCGGTTCCCAACGATCAAGGCGAGTTACATGATCCCCCAT
GTTGTGCAAAAAAGCGGTTAGCTCCTTCGGTCCTCCGATCGTTGTCAGAAGTAAGTTGGCCGCAGTGTTA
TCACTCATGGTTATGGCAGCACTGCATAATTCTCTTACTGTCATGCCATCCGTAAGATGCTTTTCTGTGA
CTGGTGAGTACTCAACCAAGTCATTCTGAGAATAGTGTATGCGGCGACCGAGTTGCTCTTGCCCGGCGTC
AATACGGGATAATACCGCGCCACATAGCAGAACTTTAAAAGTGCTCATCATTGGAAAACGTTCTTCGGGG
CGAAAACTCTCAAGGATCTTACCGCTGTTGAGATCCAGTTCGATGTAACCCACTCGTGCACCCAACTGAT
CTTCAGCATCTTTTACTTTCACCAGCGTTTCTGGGTGAGCAAAAACAGGAAGGCAAAATGCCGCAAAAAA
GGGAATAAGGGCGACACGGAAATGTTGAATACTCATACTCTTCCTTTTTCAATATTATTGAAGCATTTAT
CAGGGTTATTGTCTCATGAGCGGATACATATTTGAATGTATTTAGAAAAATAAACAAATAGGGGTTCCGC
GCACATTTCCCCGAAAAGTGC
